>Addgene plasmid #161948 | IBMc227 | depositor full sequence | sequence record 314127 | IBMc227 sequence 4272 bps
GGGAAGATGCGTGATCTGATCCTTCAACTCAGCAAAAGTTCGATTTATTCAACAAAGCCACGTTGTGTCT
CAAAATCTCTGATGTTACATTGCACAAGATAAAAATATATCATCATGAACAATAAAACTGTCTGCTTACA
TAAACAGTAATACAAGGGGTGTTTACTAGAGGTATGAGTATTCAACATTTCCGTGTCGCCCTTATTCCCT
TTTTTGCGGCATTTTGCCTTCCTGTTTTTGCTCACCCAGAAACGCTGGTGAAAGTAAAAGATGCTGAAGA
TCAGTTGGGTGCACGAGTGGGTTATATCGAACTGGATCTCAACAGCGGTAAGATCCTTGAGAGTTTTCGC
CCCGAAGAACGTTTTCCAATGATGAGCACTTTTAAAGTTCTGCTATGTGGCGCGGTATTATCCCGTATTG
ACGCCGGGCAAGAGCAACTCGGTCGCCGCATACACTATTCTCAGAATGACTTGGTTGAGTACTCACCAGT
CACAGAAAAGCATCTTACGGATGGCATGACAGTAAGAGAATTATGCAGTGCTGCCATAACCATGAGTGAT
AACACTGCGGCCAACTTACTTCTGACAACGATCGGAGGACCGAAGGAGCTAACCGCTTTTTTGCACAACA
TGGGGGATCATGTAACTCGCCTTGATCGTTGGGAACCGGAGCTGAATGAAGCCATACCAAACGACGAGCG
TGACACCACGATGCCTGTAGCAATGGCAACAACGTTGCGCAAACTATTAACTGGCGAACTACTTACTCTA
GCTTCCCGGCAACAATTAATAGACTGGATGGAGGCGGATAAAGTTGCAGGACCACTTCTGCGCTCGGCCC
TTCCGGCTGGCTGGTTTATTGCTGATAAATCTGGAGCCGGTGAGCGTGGATCTCGCGGTATCATTGCAGC
ACTGGGGCCAGATGGTAAGCCCTCCCGTATCGTAGTTATCTACACGACGGGGAGTCAGGCAACTATGGAT
GAACGAAATAGACAGATCGCTGAGATAGGTGCCTCACTGATTAAGCATTGGTAATACTAGCTCCGGCAAA
AAAACGGGCAAGGTGTCACCACCCTGCCCTTTTTCTTTAAAACCGAAAAGATTACTTCGCGTTTGCCACC
TGACGTCTAAGAAAAGGAATATTCAGCAATTTGCCCGTGCCGAAGAAAGGCCCACCCGTGAAGGTGAGCC
AGTGAGTTGATTGCTACGTAATTAGTTAGTTAGCCCTTAGTGACTCGAATTCGCGGCCGCTTCTAGAGTT
ATGACAACTTGACGGCTACATCATTCACTTTTTCTTCACAACCGGCACGGAACTCGCTCGGGCTGGCCCC
GGTGCATTTTTTAAATACCCGCGAGAAATAGAGTTGATCGTCAAAACCAACATTGCGACCGACGGTGGCG
ATAGGCATCCGGGTGGTGCTCAAAAGCAGCTTCGCCTGGCTGATACGTTGGTCCTCGCGCCAGCTTAAGA
CGCTAATCCCTAACTGCTGGCGGAAAAGATGTGACAGACGCGACGGCGACAAGCAAACATGCTGTGCGAC
GCTGGCGATATCAAAATTGCTGTCTGCCAGGTGATCGCTGATGTACTGACAAGCCTCGCGTACCCGATTA
TCCATCGGTGGATGGAGCGACTCGTTAATCGCTTCCATGCGCCGCAGTAACAATTGCTCAAGCAGATTTA
TCGCCAGCAGCTCCGAATAGCGCCCTTCCCCTTGCCCGGCGTTAATGATTTGCCCAAACAGGTCGCTGAA
ATGCGGCTGGTGCGCTTCATCCGGGCGAAAGAACCCCGTATTGGCAAATATTGACGGCCAGTTAAGCCAT
TCATGCCAGTAGGCGCGCGGACGAAAGTAAACCCACTGGTGATACCATTCGCGAGCCTCCGGATGACGAC
CGTAGTGATGAATCTCTCCTGGCGGGAACAGCAAAATATCACCCGGTCGGCAAACAAATTCTCGTCCCTG
ATTTTTCACCACCCCCTGACCGCGAATGGTGAGATTGAGAATATAACCTTTCATTCCCAGCGGTCGGTCG
ATAAAAAAATCGAGATAACCGTTGGCCTCAATCGGCGTTAAACCCGCCACCAGATGGGCATTAAACGAGT
ATCCCGGCAGCAGGGGATCATTTTGCGCTTCAGCCATACTTTTCATACTCCCGCCATTCAGAGAAGAAAC
CAATTGTCCATATTGCATCAGACATTGCCGTCACTGCGTCTTTTACTGGCACTTCTCGCTAACCAAACCG
GTAACCCCGCTTATTAAAAGCATTCTGTAACAAAGCGGGACCAAAGCCATGACAAAAACGCGTAACAAAA
GTGTCTATAATCACGGCAGAAAAGTCCACATTGATTATTTGCACGGCGTCACACTTTGCTATGCCATAGC
ATTTTTATCCATAAGATTAGCGGATCCTACCTGACGCTTTTTATCGCAACTCTCTACTGTTTCTCCATTA
CTAGAGGGAAGAGAGTCAATTCAGGGTGGTGAATATGTCCAGATTAGATAAAAGTAAAGTGATTAACAGC
GCATTAGAGCTGCTTAATGAGGTCTGAGACCACGGCCACATCGTGGAGGTCTCATTCGGCCTTGAATTGA
TCATATGCGGATTAGAAAAACAACTTAAATGTGAAAGTGGGTCCTGATACTAGAGAACGCATGAGAAAGC
CCCCGGAAGATCACCTTCCGGGGGCTTTTTTATTGCGCTACTAGTAGCGGCCGCTGCAGGAGTCACTAAG
GGTTAGTTAGTTAGATTAGCAGAAAGTCAAAAGCCTCCGACCGGAGGCTTTTGACTAAAACTTCCCTTGG
GGTTATCATTGGGGCTCACTCAAAGGCGGTAATCAGATAAAAAAAATCCTTAGCTTTCGCTAAGGATGAT
TTCTGCTAGAGATGGAATAGACTGGATGGAGGCGGATAAAGTTGCAGGACCACTTCTGCGCTCGGCCCTT
CCGGCTGGCTGGTTTATTGCTGATAAATCTGGAGCCGGTGAGCGTGGATCTCGCGGTATCATTGCAGCAC
TGGGGCCAGATGGTAAGCCCTCCCGTATCGTAGTTATCTACACGACGGGGAGTCAGGCAACTATGGATGA
ACGAAATAGACAGATCGCTGAGATAGGTGCCTCACTGATTAAGCATTGGTAACTGTCAGACCAAGTTTAC
TCATATATACTTTAGATTGATTTAAAACTTCATTTTTAATTTAAAAGGATCTAGGTGAAGATCCTTTTTG
ATAATCTCATGACCAAAATCCCTTAACGTGAGTTTTCGTTCCACTGAGCGTCAGACCCCTTAATAAGATG
ATCTTCTTGAGATCGTTTTGGTCTGCGCGTAATCTCTTGCTCTGAAAACGAAAAAACCGCCTTGCAGGGC
GGTTTTTCGAAGGTTCTCTGAGCTACCAACTCTTTGAACCGAGGTAACTGGCTTGGAGGAGCGCAGTCAC
CAAAACTTGTCCTTTCAGTTTAGCCTTAACCGGCGCATGACTTCAAGACTAACTCCTCTAAATCAATTAC
CAGTGGCTGCTGCCAGTGGTGCTTTTGCATGTCTTTCCGGGTTGGACTCAAGACGATAGTTACCGGATAA
GGCGCAGCGGTCGGACTGAACGGGGGGTTCGTGCATACAGTCCAGCTTGGAGCGAACTGCCTACCCGGAA
CTGAGTGTCAGGCGTGGAATGAGACAAACGCGGCCATAACAGCGGAATGACACCGGTAAACCGAAAGGCA
GGAACAGGAGAGCGCACGAGGGAGCCGCCAGGGGAAACGCCTGGTATCTTTATAGTCCTGTCGGGTTTCG
CCACCACTGATTTGAGCGTCAGATTTCGTGATGCTTGTCAGGGGGGCGGAGCCTATGGAAAAACGGCTTT
GCCGCGGCCCTCTCACTTCCCTGTTAAGTATCTTCCTGGCATCTTCCAGGAAATCTCCGCCCCGTTCGTA
AGCCATTTCCGCTCGCCGCAGTCGAACGACCGAGCGTAGCGAGTCAGTGAGCGAGGAAGCGGAATATATC
CTGTATCACATATTCTGCTGACGCACCGGTGCAGCCTTTTTTCTCCTGCCACATGAAGCACTTCACTGAC
ACCCTCATCAGTGCCAACATAGTAAGCCAGTATACACTCCGCTAGCGCTGAGGTCTGCCTCGTGAAGAAG
GTGTTGCTGACTCATACCAGGCCTGAATCGCCCCATCATCCAGCCAGAAAGTGAGGGAGCCACGGTTGAT
GAGAGCTTTGTTGTAGGTGGACCAGTTGGTGATTTTGAACTTTTGCTTTGCCACGGAACGGTCTGCGTTG
TC
Features (pLannotate 1.2.2; 16 found; start..end, strand, type, name):
    174..1034    +  CDS            AmpR: β-lactamase; bla; confers resistance to ampicillin, carbenicillin, and related antibiotics
   1042..1101    +  terminator     his operon terminator: This putative transcriptin terminator from the E. coli his operon has a 2-bp deletion introduced during synthesis. Its efficiency has not been determined.
   1161..1190    -  terminator     T3Te terminator: phage T3 early transcription terminator
   1237..1258    +  misc_feature   BioBrick prefix: BioBrick prefix for parts that do not start with "ATG"
   1259..2137    -  CDS            araC: L-arabinose regulatory protein; araC
   2283..2448    +  promoter       araBAD promoter: araBAD; promoter of the L-arabinose operon of E. coli; the araC regulatory gene is transcribed in the opposite direction (Guzman et al., 1995)
   2457..2484    +  promoter       lacIq promoter (fragment): lacI (mutant); In the lacIq allele, a single base change in the promoter boosts expression of the lacI gene about 10-fold.
   2485..2544    +  CDS            TetR (fragment): tetracycline repressor TetR; tetR from transposon Tn10; TetR binds to the tetracycline operator tetO to inhibit transcription. This inhibition can be relieved by adding tetracycline or doxycycline.
   2574..2633    +  CDS            TetR (fragment): tetracycline repressor TetR; tetR from transposon Tn10; TetR binds to the tetracycline operator tetO to inhibit transcription. This inhibition can be relieved by adding tetracycline or doxycycline.
   2699..2719    +  misc_feature   BioBrick suffix: universal suffix for all parts
   2755..2786    +  terminator     tonB terminator: bidirectional E. coli tonB-P14 transcription terminator
   2833..2873    -  terminator     bacterial terminator (fragment): putative bacterial transcription terminator
   2886..3131    +  CDS            bla(M) (fragment): β-lactamase lacking the signal sequence; bla(M); allows cytosolic expression of β-lactamase
   3297..3841    +  rep_origin     p15A ori: Plasmids containing the medium-copy-number p15A origin of replication can be propagated in E. coli cells that contain a second plasmid with the ColE1 origin.
   3929..3984    +  rep_origin     RSF ori (fragment): Plasmids containing the RSF 1030 origin of replication can be propagated in E. coli cells that contain additional plasmids with compatible origins.
   4083..4109    -  misc_feature   bom (fragment): basis of mobility region from pBR322
