>Addgene plasmid #161948 | IBMc227 | addgene full sequence | sequence record 326357 | Addgene NGS Result
GGGAAGATGCGTGATCTGATCCTTCAACTCAGCAAAAGTTCGATTTATTCAACAAAGCCACGTTGTGTCT
CAAAATCTCTGATGTTACATTGCACAAGATAAAAATATATCATCATGAACAATAAAACTGTCTGCTTACA
TAAACAGTAATACAAGGGGTGTTTACTAGAGGTATGAGTATTCAACATTTCCGTGTCGCCCTTATTCCCT
TTTTTGCGGCATTTTGCCTTCCTGTTTTTGCTCACCCAGAAACGCTGGTGAAAGTAAAAGATGCTGAAGA
TCAGTTGGGTGCACGAGTGGGTTACATCGAACTGGATCTCAACAGCGGTAAGATCCTTGAGAGTTTTCGC
CCCGAAGAACGTTTTCCAATGATGAGCACTTTTAAAGTTCTGCTATGTGGCGCGGTATTATCCCGTATTG
ACGCCGGGCAAGAGCAACTCGGTCGCCGCATACACTATTCTCAGAATGACTTGGTTGAGTACTCACCAGT
CACAGAAAAGCATCTTACGGATGGCATGACAGTAAGAGAATTATGCAGTGCTGCCATAACCATGAGTGAT
AACACTGCGGCCAACTTACTTCTGACAACGATCGGAGGACCGAAGGAGCTAACCGCTTTTTTGCACAACA
TGGGGGATCATGTAACTCGCCTTGATCGTTGGGAACCGGAGCTGAATGAAGCCATACCAAACGACGAGCG
TGACACCACGATGCCTGTAGCAATGGCAACAACGTTGCGCAAACTATTAACTGGCGAACTACTTACTCTA
GCTTCCCGGCAACAATTAATAGACTGGATGGAGGCGGATAAAGTTGCAGGACCACTTCTGCGCTCGGCCC
TTCCGGCTGGCTGGTTTATTGCTGATAAATCTGGAGCCGGTGAGCGTGGATCTCGCGGTATCATTGCAGC
ACTGGGGCCAGATGGTAAGCCCTCCCGTATCGTAGTTATCTACACGACGGGGAGTCAGGCAACTATGGAT
GAACGAAATAGACAGATCGCTGAGATAGGTGCCTCACTGATTAAGCATTGGTAATACTAGCTCCGGCAAA
AAAACGGGCAAGGTGTCACCACCCTGCCCTTTTTCTTTAAAACCGAAAAGATTACTTCGCGTTTGCCACC
TGACGTCTAAGAAAAGGAATATTCAGCAATTTGCCCGTGCCGAAGAAAGGCCCACCCGTGAAGGTGAGCC
AGTGAGTTGATTGCTACGTAATTAGTTAGTTAGCCCTTAGTGACTCGAATTCGCGGCCGCTTCTAGAGTT
ATGACAACTTGACGGCTACATCATTCACTTTTTCTTCACAACCGGCACGGAACTCGCTCGGGCTGGCCCC
GGTGCATTTTTTAAATACCCGCGAGAAATAGAGTTGATCGTCAAAACCAACATTGCGACCGACGGTGGCG
ATAGGCATCCGGGTGGTGCTCAAAAGCAGCTTCGCCTGGCTGATACGTTGGTCCTCGCGCCAGCTTAAGA
CGCTAATCCCTAACTGCTGGCGGAAAAGATGTGACAGACGCGACGGCGACAAGCAAACATGCTGTGCGAC
GCTGGCGATATCAAAATTGCTGTCTGCCAGGTGATCGCTGATGTACTGACAAGCCTCGCGTACCCGATTA
TCCATCGGTGGATGGAGCGACTCGTTAATCGCTTCCATGCGCCGCAGTAACAATTGCTCAAGCAGATTTA
TCGCCAGCAGCTCCGAATAGCGCCCTTCCCCTTGCCCGGCGTTAATGATTTGCCCAAACAGGTCGCTGAA
ATGCGGCTGGTGCGCTTCATCCGGGCGAAAGAACCCCGTATTGGCAAATATTGACGGCCAGTTAAGCCAT
TCATGCCAGTAGGCGCGCGGACGAAAGTAAACCCACTGGTGATACCATTCGCGAGCCTCCGGATGACGAC
CGTAGTGATGAATCTCTCCTGGCGGGAACAGCAAAATATCACCCGGTCGGCAAACAAATTCTCGTCCCTG
ATTTTTCACCACCCCCTGACCGCGAATGGTGAGATTGAGAATATAACCTTTCATTCCCAGCGGTCGGTCG
ATAAAAAAATCGAGATAACCGTTGGCCTCAATCGGCGTTAAACCCGCCACCAGATGGGCATTAAACGAGT
ATCCCGGCAGCAGGGGATCATTTTGCGCTTCAGCCATACTTTTCATACTCCCGCCATTCAGAGAAGAAAC
CAATTGTCCATATTGCATCAGACATTGCCGTCACTGCGTCTTTTACTGGCACTTCTCGCTAACCAAACCG
GTAACCCCGCTTATTAAAAGCATTCTGTAACAAAGCGGGACCAAAGCCATGACAAAAACGCGTAACAAAA
GTGTCTATAATCACGGCAGAAAAGTCCACATTGATTATTTGCACGGCGTCACACTTTGCTATGCCATAGC
ATTTTTATCCATAAGATTAGCGGATCCTACCTGACGCTTTTTATCGCAACTCTCTACTGTTTCTCCATTA
CTAGAGGGAAGAGAGTCAATTCAGGGTGGTGAATATGTCCAGATTAGATAAAAGTAAAGTGATTAACAGC
GCATTAGAGCTGCTTAATGAGGTCTGAGACCACGGCCACATCGTGGAGGTCTCATTCGGCCTTGAATTGA
TCATATGCGGATTAGAAAAACAACTTAAATGTGAAAGTGGGTCCTGATACTAGAGAACGCATGAGAAAGC
CCCCGGAAGATCACCTTCCGGGGGCTTTTTTATTGCGCTACTAGTAGCGGCCGCTGCAGGAGTCACTAAG
GGTTAGTTAGTTAGATTAGCAGAAAGTCAAAAGCCTCCGACCGGAGGCTTTTGACTAAAACTTCCCTTGG
GGTTATCATTGGGGCTCACTCAAAGGCGGTAATCAGATAAAAAAAATCCTTAGCTTTCGCTAAGGATGAT
TTCTGCTAGAGATGGAATAGACTGGATGGAGGCGGATAAAGTTGCAGGACCACTTCTGCGCTCGGCCCTT
CCGGCTGGCTGGTTTATTGCTGATAAATCTGGAGCCGGTGAGCGTGGATCTCGCGGTATCATTGCAGCAC
TGGGGCCAGATGGTAAGCCCTCCCGTATCGTAGTTATCTACACGACGGGGAGTCAGGCAACTATGGATGA
ACGAAATAGACAGATCGCTGAGATAGGTGCCTCACTGATTAAGCATTGGTAACTGTCAGACCAAGTTTAC
TCATATATACTTTAGATTGATTTAAAACTTCATTTTTAATTTAAAAGGATCTAGGTGAAGATCCTTTTTG
ATAATCTCATGACCAAAATCCCTTAACGTGAGTTTTCGTTCCACTGAGCGTCAGACCCCTTAATAAGATG
ATCTTCTTGAGATCGTTTTGGTCTGCGCGTAATCTCTTGCTCTGAAAACGAAAAAACCGCCTTGCAGGGC
GGTTTTCGAAGGTTCTCTGAGCTACCAACTCTTTGAACCGAGGTAACTGGCTTGGAGGAGCGCAGTCACC
AAAACTTGTCCTTTCAGTTTAGCCTTAACCGGCGCATGACTTCAAGACTAACTCCTCTAAATCAATTACC
AGTGGCTGCTGCCAGTGGTGCTTTTGCATGTCTTTCCGGGTTGGACTCAAGACGATAGTTACCGGATAAG
GCGCAGCGGTCGGACTGAACGGGGGGTTCGTGCATACAGTCCAGCTTGGAGCGAACTGCCTACCCGGAAC
TGAGTGTCAGGCGTGGAATGAGACAAACGCGGCCATAACAGCGGAATGACACCGGTAAACCGAAAGGCAG
GAACAGGAGAGCGCACGAGGGAGCCGCCAGGGGGAAACGCCTGGTATCTTTATAGTCCTGTCGGGTTTCG
CCACCACTGATTTGAGCGTCAGATTTCGTGATGCTTGTCAGGGGGGCGGAGCCTATGGAAAAACGGCTTT
GCCGCGGCCCTCTCACTTCCCTGTTAAGTATCTTCCTGGCATCTTCCAGGAAATCTCCGCCCCGTTCGTA
AGCCATTTCCGCTCGCCGCAGTCGAACGACCGAGCGTAGCGAGTCAGTGAGCGAGGAAGCGGAATATATC
CTGTATCACATATTCTGCTGACGCACCGGTGCAGCCTTTTTTCTCCTGCCACATGAAGCACTTCACTGAC
ACCCTCATCAGTGCCAACATAGTAAGCCAGTATACACTCCGCTAGCGCTGAGGTCTGCCTCGTGAAGAAG
GTGTTGCTGACTCATACCAGGCCTGAATCGCCCCATCATCCAGCCAGAAAGTGAGGGAGCCACGGTTGAT
GAGAGCTTTGTTGTAGGTGGACCAGTTGGTGATTTTGAACTTTTGCTTTGCCACGGAACGGTCTGCGTTG
TC
Features (pLannotate 1.2.2; 16 found; start..end, strand, type, name):
    174..1034    +  CDS            AmpR: β-lactamase; bla; confers resistance to ampicillin, carbenicillin, and related antibiotics
   1042..1101    +  terminator     his operon terminator: This putative transcriptin terminator from the E. coli his operon has a 2-bp deletion introduced during synthesis. Its efficiency has not been determined.
   1161..1190    -  terminator     T3Te terminator: phage T3 early transcription terminator
   1237..1258    +  misc_feature   BioBrick prefix: BioBrick prefix for parts that do not start with "ATG"
   1259..2137    -  CDS            araC: L-arabinose regulatory protein; araC
   2283..2448    +  promoter       araBAD promoter: araBAD; promoter of the L-arabinose operon of E. coli; the araC regulatory gene is transcribed in the opposite direction (Guzman et al., 1995)
   2457..2484    +  promoter       lacIq promoter (fragment): lacI (mutant); In the lacIq allele, a single base change in the promoter boosts expression of the lacI gene about 10-fold.
   2485..2544    +  CDS            TetR (fragment): tetracycline repressor TetR; tetR from transposon Tn10; TetR binds to the tetracycline operator tetO to inhibit transcription. This inhibition can be relieved by adding tetracycline or doxycycline.
   2574..2633    +  CDS            TetR (fragment): tetracycline repressor TetR; tetR from transposon Tn10; TetR binds to the tetracycline operator tetO to inhibit transcription. This inhibition can be relieved by adding tetracycline or doxycycline.
   2699..2719    +  misc_feature   BioBrick suffix: universal suffix for all parts
   2755..2786    +  terminator     tonB terminator: bidirectional E. coli tonB-P14 transcription terminator
   2833..2873    -  terminator     bacterial terminator (fragment): putative bacterial transcription terminator
   2886..3131    +  CDS            bla(M) (fragment): β-lactamase lacking the signal sequence; bla(M); allows cytosolic expression of β-lactamase
   3297..3841    +  rep_origin     p15A ori: Plasmids containing the medium-copy-number p15A origin of replication can be propagated in E. coli cells that contain a second plasmid with the ColE1 origin.
   3929..3984    +  rep_origin     RSF ori (fragment): Plasmids containing the RSF 1030 origin of replication can be propagated in E. coli cells that contain additional plasmids with compatible origins.
   4083..4109    -  misc_feature   bom (fragment): basis of mobility region from pBR322
