[The description below was written by a language model from this plasmid's Addgene catalogue record and pLannotate feature annotations shown in this document.]
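Description:
IBMc227 is a bacterial expression plasmid built on pSB3A5*(BsaI-), a BioBrick-format backbone from which BsaI sites have been removed. It replicates in E. coli from a p15A origin, recorded as low copy and compatible with ColE1-type plasmids, and is selected with ampicillin through a full-length β-lactamase gene. The sequenced record is 4,272 nt. The cloning region sits between the BioBrick prefix and suffix and is insulated by several transcription terminators on either side (his operon, T3Te, tonB and a putative bacterial terminator). The automated annotation also reports short fragments of a second β-lactamase sequence, an RSF origin and a bom region; these are partial matches and probably backbone remnants rather than functional parts.

The payload is an arabinose-inducible cassette: araC is transcribed divergently from the araBAD promoter (a version with SapI sites removed), which, according to the insert name, is followed by an element called tet1, whose nature the record does not explain. The short "lacIq promoter" fragment annotated immediately upstream of the coding sequence falls in this position and may simply be a sequence match to it. Downstream lie only the two ends of TetR, residues 1–20 and 188–207, separated by a short gap carrying a pair of BsaI sites, then a terminator. This arrangement makes the plasmid a Type IIS (Golden Gate-style) acceptor: the missing central part of the TetR ORF can be dropped in between the BsaI sites to reconstitute a full-length repressor under PBAD control. The stated use is as the expression vector for generating an ORF insertion library on TetR in the depositors' IBM workflow, from a study on systematically inserting split inteins into proteins for Boolean logic gate engineering and reduced basal activity. The record does not expand the abbreviation IBM.
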