Addgene plasmid #161948: IBMc227
Purpose: Contains Type IIS restriction site free elements for expression vectors in IBM. Expression vector to generate ORF insertion library in IBM on TetR
Depositing lab: Baojun Wang. Depositing organization: University of Edinburgh. Publication: A systematic approach to inserting split inteins for Boolean logic gate engineering and basal activity reduction. Ho TYH, Shao A, Lu Z, Savilahti H, Menolascina F, Wang L, Dalchau N, Wang B. Nat Commun. 2021 Apr 13;12(1):2200. doi: 10.1038/s41467-021-22404-9. PubMed 33850130.
Backbone
  Vector backbone: pSB3A5*(BsaI-)
  Backbone manufacturer: Baojun Wang's Lab
  Vector type: Bacterial Expression
Growth in bacteria
  Bacterial resistance: Ampicillin, 100 μg/mL
  Growth temperature: 37°C
  Growth strain: DH5alpha
  Copy number: Low Copy
Gene/Insert
  Gene/Insert name: pSB3A5*(BsaI-)-PBAD(SapI-)-tet1-TetR(1-20)-BsaI-BsaI-TetR(188-207)-Ter
  Species: Synthetic
  Promoter: PBAD
  Cloning method: Gibson Cloning
  Sequencing primers: 5′ VF2 - TGCCACCTGACGTCTAAGAA; 3′ VR - ATTACCGCCTTTGAGTGAGC
Terms and licenses: Academic/Nonprofit Terms; Industry Terms: Not Available to Industry
How to cite: IBMc227 was a gift from Baojun Wang (Addgene plasmid # 161948 ; http://n2t.net/addgene:161948 ; RRID:Addgene_161948)
